Addgene plasmid #148695: pnYC-NvM-DmNot4_813-836opt-F818D_AF
Purpose: Bacterial Expression of DmNot4_813-836opt-F818D
Depositing lab: Elisa Izaurralde. Depositing organization: Max Planck Institute for Developmental Biology. Publication: A conserved CAF40-binding motif in metazoan NOT4 mediates association with the CCR4-NOT complex. Keskeny C, Raisch T, Sgromo A, Igreja C, Bhandari D, Weichenrieder O, Izaurralde E. Genes Dev. 2019 Feb 1;33(3-4):236-252. doi: 10.1101/gad.320952.118. Epub 2019 Jan 28. PubMed 30692204.
Backbone
  Vector backbone: Unknown
  Vector type: Bacterial Expression
Growth in bacteria
  Bacterial resistance: Chloramphenicol, 25 μg/mL
  Growth temperature: 37°C
  Growth strain: DH5alpha
  Copy number: Low Copy
Gene/Insert
  Gene/Insert name: DmNot4_813-836opt-F818D
  Species: Synthetic
  Entrez Gene: CG31716 (a.k.a. CG5244, cg5251, CG5251, Dmel\CG31716, not3/5, not4, NOT4)
  Cloning method: Unknown
Terms and licenses: Academic/Nonprofit Terms; Industry Terms: Not Available to Industry
Depositor comments: sequence given by NCBI:NM_001273415.1; Uniprot.: M9PCL9. Plasmids from this collection were made available to the research community and donated after the lab closed. Please note that the sequence provided by the depositing laboratory may be theoretical/predicted or based on Sanger sequencing results. There may be discrepancies between sequencing results obtained by Addgene and the depositor sequence. If an Addgene verified sequence is not available, please contact before placing your order to request that our lab fully sequence the plasmid.
How to cite: pnYC-NvM-DmNot4_813-836opt-F818D_AF was a gift from Elisa Izaurralde (Addgene plasmid # 148695 ; http://n2t.net/addgene:148695 ; RRID:Addgene_148695)
