[The description below was written by a language model from this plasmid's Addgene catalogue record and pLannotate feature annotations shown in this document.]
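Description:
pnYC-NvM-DmNot4_813-836opt-F818D_AF is a 5,560 nt bacterial expression plasmid for producing a short, mutated fragment of Drosophila melanogaster NOT4 (CG31716) in E. coli. The catalogue lists the backbone as unknown. The annotated features, however, show a p15A origin of replication, a chloramphenicol acetyltransferase gene with its own cat promoter, and scattered, interrupted remnants of a tetracycline resistance gene and its promoter. This pattern resembles a pACYC-type vector in which the expression cassette disrupts the tetracycline marker. Selection is therefore by chloramphenicol, and the record describes the plasmid as low copy. The p15A origin is compatible with ColE1-type plasmids, so the construct can be maintained alongside a second expression vector for co-expression of binding partners. Short annotated fragments of resD, an RSF origin and IS1 appear to be backbone remnants rather than functional elements.

The expression cassette consists of a T7 promoter with an adjacent lac operator, the phage T7 gene 10 ribosome binding site, a maltose-binding protein coding sequence lacking a signal peptide, and a T7 terminator. Transcription thus depends on T7 RNA polymerase and is IPTG-inducible. The NOT4 insert itself is not annotated, but it presumably lies in the unannotated gap downstream of MBP, giving a cytosolic N-terminal MBP fusion. A short fragment matching the SET1 solubility tag is annotated just before the terminator. The insert is recorded as synthetic, and the name indicates residues 813–836, an "opt" sequence (probably codon-optimised, though the record does not define the term) and an F818D substitution. The associated study concerns a conserved CAF40-binding motif in NOT4 that mediates association with the CCR4-NOT complex. This suggests the mutant peptide serves to test that interaction, although the record does not state the mutation's effect.
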