Features (pLannotate 1.2.2; 17 found; start..end, strand, type, name):
    738..833     -  CDS            resD (fragment): REDF_ECOLI - Also known as D. Protein inferred from homology: Swiss-Prot protein existence level 3. Acts as a repressor of transcription and as a site-specific resolvase that cleaves at the RfsF site. From Escherichia coli (strain K12).
    823..880     +  CDS            TcR (fragment): tetracycline efflux protein; tet; confers resistance to tetracycline
    877..970     -  CDS            TcR (fragment): tetracycline efflux protein; tet; confers resistance to tetracycline
   1474..2374    -  CDS            TcR (fragment): tetracycline efflux protein; tet; confers resistance to tetracycline
   2401..2419    +  promoter       T7 promoter: promoter for bacteriophage T7 RNA polymerase
   2420..2444    +  protein_bind   lac operator: The lac repressor binds to the lac operator to inhibit transcription in E. coli. This inhibition can be relieved by adding lactose or isopropyl-β-D-thiogalactopyranoside (IPTG). lac repressor encoded by lacI
   2459..2481    +  RBS            RBS: efficient ribosome binding site from bacteriophage T7 gene 10 (Olins and Rangwala, 1989)
   2492..3588    +  CDS            MBP (fragment): maltose binding protein from E. coli; malE (mutated); This version of the gene does not encode a signal sequence, so MBP will remain in the cytosol.
   3749..3798    +  CDS            SET1 (fragment): solubility-enhancement tag derived from T7 phage gene 10B
   3806..3853    +  terminator     T7 terminator: transcription terminator for bacteriophage T7 RNA polymerase
   3876..3980    -  CDS            TcR (fragment): tetracycline efflux protein; tet; confers resistance to tetracycline
   4028..4056    -  promoter       tet promoter: E. coli promoter for tetracycline efflux protein gene
   4168..4713    +  rep_origin     p15A ori: Plasmids containing the medium-copy-number p15A origin of replication can be propagated in E. coli cells that contain a second plasmid with the ColE1 origin.
   4801..4856    +  rep_origin     RSF ori (fragment): Plasmids containing the RSF 1030 origin of replication can be propagated in E. coli cells that contain additional plasmids with compatible origins.
   4975..5118    -  mobile_element IS1 (fragment): prokaryotic transposable element IS1
   5239..5341    +  promoter       cat promoter: promoter of the E. coli cat gene encoding chloramphenicol acetyltransferase
   5342..440     +  CDS            CmR (across the origin): chloramphenicol acetyltransferase; cat; confers resistance to chloramphenicol
>Addgene plasmid #148695 | pnYC-NvM-DmNot4_813-836opt-F818D_AF | depositor full sequence | sequence record 291143 | Full Sequence
GTATGGCAATGAAAGACGGTGAGCTGGTGATATGGGATAGTGTTCACCCTTGTTACACCGTTTTCCATGA
GCAAACTGAAACGTTTTCATCGCTCTGGAGTGAATACCACGACGATTTCCGGCAGTTTCTACACATATAT
TCGCAAGATGTGGCGTGTTACGGTGAAAACCTGGCCTATTTCCCTAAAGGGTTTATTGAGAATATGTTTT
TCGTCTCAGCCAATCCCTGGGTGAGTTTCACCAGTTTTGATTTAAACGTGGCCAATATGGACAACTTCTT
CGCCCCCGTTTTCACCATGGGCAAATATTATACGCAAGGCGACAAGGTGCTGATGCCGCTGGCGATTCAG
GTTCATCATGCCGTCTGTGATGGCTTCCATGTCGGCAGAATGCTTAATGAATTACAACAGTACTGCGATG
AGTGGCAGGGCGGGGCGTAATTTTTTTAAGGCAGTTATTGGTGCCCTTAAACGCCTGGTGCTACGCCTGA
ATAAGTGATAATAAGCGGATGAATGGCAGAAATTCGAAAGCAAATTCGACCCGGTCGTCGGTTCAGGGCA
GGGTCGTTAAATAGCCGCTTATGTCTATTGCTGGTTTACCGGTTTATTGACTACCGGAAGCAGTGTGACC
GTGTGCTTCTCAAATGCCTGAGGCCAGTTTGCTCAGGCTCTCCCCGTGGAGGTAATAATTGACGATATGA
TCATTTATTCTGCCTCCCAGAGCCTGATAAAAACGGTTAGCGCTTCGTTAATACAGATGTAGGTGTTCCA
CAGGGTAGCCAGCAGCATCCTGCGATGCAGATCCGGAACATAATGGTGCAGGGCGCTTGTTTCGGCGTGG
GTATGGTGGCAGGCCCCGTGGCCGGGGGACTGTTGGGCGCTGCCGGCACCTGTCCTACGAGTTGCATGAT
AAAGAAGACAGTCATAAGTGCGGCGACGATAGTCATGCCCCGCGCCCACCGGAAGGAGCTACCGGACAGC
GGTGCGGACTGTTGTAACTCAGAATAAGAAATGAGGCCGCTCATGGCGTTGACTCTCAGTCATAGTATCG
TGGTATCACCGGTTGGTTCCACTCTCTGTTGCGGGCAACTTCAGCAGCACGTAGGGGACTTCCGCGTTTC
CAGACTTTACGAAACACGGAAACCGAAGACCATTCATGTTGTTGCTCAGGTCGCAGACGTTTTGCAGCAG
CAGTCGCTTCACGTTCGCTCGCGTATCGGTGATTCATTCTGCTAACCAGTAAGGCAACCCCGCCAGCCTA
GCCGGGTCCTCAACGACAGGAGCACGATCATGCGCACCCGTGGCCAGGACCCAACGCTGCCCGAGATGCG
CCGCGTGCGGCTGCTGGAGATGGCGGACGCGATGGATATGTTCTGCCAAGGGTTGGTTTGCGCATTCACA
GTTCTCCGCAAGAATTGATTGGCTCCAATTCTTGGAGTGGTGAATCCGTTAGCGAGGTGCCGCCGGCTTC
CATTCAGGTCGAGGTGGCCCGGCTCCATGCACCGCGACGCAACGCGGGGAGGCAGACAAGGTATAGGGCG
GCGCCTACAATCCATGCCAACCCGTTCCATGTGCTCGCCGAGGCGGCATAAATCGCCGTGACGATCAGCG
GTCCAGTGATCGAAGTTAGGCTGGTAAGAGCCGCGAGCGATCCTTGAAGCTGTCCCTGATGGTCGTCATC
TACCTGCCTGGACAGCATGGCCTGCAACGCGGGCATCCCGATGCCGCCGGAAGCGAGAAGAATCATAATG
GGGAAGGCCATCCAGCCTCGCGTCGCGAACGCCAGCAAGACGTAGCCCAGCGCGTCGGCCGCCATGCCGG
CGATAATGGCCTGCTTCTCGCCGAAACGTTTGGTGGCGGGACCAGTGACGAAGGCTTGAGCGAGGGCGTG
CAAGATTCCGAATACCGCAAGCGACAGGCCGATCATCGTCGCGCTCCAGCGAAAGCGGTCCTCGCCGAAA
ATGACCCAGAGCGCTGCCGGCACCTGTCCTACGAGTTGCATGATAAAGAAGACAGTCATAAGTGCGGCGA
CGATAGTCATGCCCCGCGCCCACCGGAAGGAGCTGACTGGGTTGAAGGCTCTCAAGGGCATCGGTCGACG
CTCTCCCTTATGCGACTCCTGCATTAGGAAGCAGCCCAGTAGTAGGTTGAGGCCGTTGAGCACCGCCGCC
GCAAGGAATGGTGCATGCAAGGAGATGGCGCCCAACAGTCCCCCGGCCACGGGGCCTGCCACCATACCCA
CGCCGAAACAAGCGCTCATGAGCCCGAAGTGGCGAGCCCGATCTTCCCCATCGGTGATGTCGGCGATATA
GGCGCCAGCAACCGCACCTGTGGCGCCGGTGATGCCGGCCACGATGCGTCCGGCGTAGAGGATCAGACTA
AGATCTCGATCCCGCGAAATTAATACGACTCACTATAGGGGAATTGTGAGCGGATAACAATTCCCCACTA
GTAATAATTTTGTTTAACTTTAAGAAGGAGATATACCATGGAAACTGAAGAAGGTAAACTGGTAATCTGG
ATTAACGGCGATAAAGGCTATAACGGTCTCGCTGAAGTCGGTAAGAAATTCGAGAAAGATACCGGAATTA
AAGTCACCGTTGAGCATCCGGATAAACTGGAAGAGAAATTCCCACAGGTTGCGGCAACTGGCGATGGCCC
TGACATTATCTTCTGGGCACACGACCGCTTTGGTGGCTACGCTCAATCTGGCCTGTTGGCTGAAATCACC
CCGGACAAAGCGTTCCAGGACAAGCTGTATCCGTTTACCTGGGATGCCGTACGTTACAACGGCAAGCTGA
TTGCTTACCCGATCGCTGTTGAAGCGTTATCGCTGATTTATAACAAAGACCTGCTGCCGAACCCGCCAAA
AACCTGGGAAGAGATCCCGGCGCTGGATAAAGAACTGAAAGCGAAAGGTAAGAGCGCCCTGATGTTCAAC
CTGCAAGAACCGTACTTCACCTGGCCGCTGATTGCTGCTGACGGGGGTTATGCGTTCAAGTATGAAAACG
GCAAGTACGACATTAAAGACGTGGGCGTGGATAACGCTGGCGCGAAAGCGGGTCTGACCTTCCTGGTTGA
CCTGATTAAAAACAAACACATGAATGCAGACACCGATTACTCCATCGCAGAAGCTGCCTTTAATAAAGGC
GAAACAGCGATGACCATCAACGGCCCGTGGGCATGGTCCAACATCGACACCAGCAAAGTGAATTATGGTG
TAACGGTACTGCCGACCTTCAAGGGTCAACCATCCAAACCGTTCGTTGGCGTGCTGAGCGCAGGTATTAA
CGCCGCCAGTCCGAACAAAGAGCTGGCAAAAGAGTTCCTCGAAAACTATCTGCTGACTGATGAAGGTCTG
GAAGCGGTTAATAAAGACAAACCGCTGGGTGCCGTAGCGCTGAAGTCTTACGAGGAAGAGTTGGCGAAAG
ATCCACGTATTGCCGCCACGATGGAAAACGCCCAGAAAGGTGAAATCATGCCGAACATCCCGCAGATGTC
CGCTTTCTGGTATGCCGTGCGTACTGCGGTGATCAACGCCGCCAGCGGTCGTCAGACTGTCGATGAAGCC
CTTAAAGACGCGCAGACTGGTACCGGCAGCGGCGAAAACCTTTACTTCCAGGGCCATATGCTCGAGGATG
ATGATCTGGGCGATGATCCGTTCGTGGAAACCCAGAAAGGCCTGGCGGAACTGATGGAAAACGAAGTGTA
AGGATCCTAATAGTCTAGAGCTAGCCCTAGGAGATCCGGCTGCTAACAAAGCCCGAAAGGAAGCTGAGTT
GGCTGCTGCCACCGCTGAGCAATAACTAGCATAACCCCTTGGGGCCTCTAAACGGGTCTTGAGGGGTTTT
TTGCTGAAAGGAGGAACTATATCCGGATATCCCGCAAGAGGCCCGGCAGTACCGGCATAACCAAGCCTAT
GCCTACAGCATCCAGGGTGACGGTGCCGAGGATGACGATGAGCGCATTGTTAGATTTCATACACGGTGCC
TGACTGCGTTAGCAATTTAACTGTGATAAACTACCGCATTAAAGCTTATCGATGATAAGCTGTCAAACAT
GAGAATTACAACTTATATCGTATGGGGCTGACTTCAGGTGCTACATTTGAAGAGATAAATTGCACTGAAA
TCAAGAAATATTTTATCTGATTAATAAGATGATCTTCTTGAGATCGTTTTGGTCTGCGCGTAATCTCTTG
CTCTGAAAACGAAAAAACCGCCTTGCAGGGCGGTTTTTCGAAGGTTCTCTGAGCTACCAACTCTTTGAAC
CGAGGTAACTGGCTTGGAGGAGCGCAGTCACCAAAACTTGTCCTTTCAGTTTAGCCTTAACCGGCGCATG
ACTTCAAGACTAACTCCTCTAAATCAATTACCAGTGGCTGCTGCCAGTGGTGCTTTTGCATGTCTTTCCG
GGTTGGACTCAAGACGATAGTTACCGGATAAGGCGCAGCGGTCGGACTGAACGGGGGGTTCGTGCATACA
GTCCAGCTTGGAGCGAACTGCCTACCCGGAACTGAGTGTCAGGCGTGGAATGAGACAAACGCGGCCATAA
CAGCGGAATGACACCGGTAAACCGAAAGGCAGGAACAGGAGAGCGCACGAGGGAGCCGCCAGGGGGAAAC
GCCTGGTATCTTTATAGTCCTGTCGGGTTTCGCCACCACTGATTTGAGCGTCAGATTTCGTGATGCTTGT
CAGGGGGGCGGAGCCTATGGAAAAACGGCTTTGCCGCGGCCCTCTCACTTCCCTGTTAAGTATCTTCCTG
GCATCTTCCAGGAAATCTCCGCCCCGTTCGTAAGCCATTTCCGCTCGCCGCAGTCGAACGACCGAGCGTA
GCGAGTCAGTGAGCGAGGAAGCGGAATATATCCTGTATCACATATTCTGCTGACGCACCGGTGCAGCCTT
TTTTCTCCTGCCACATGAAGCACTTCACTGACACCCTCATCAGTGCCAACATAGTAAGCCAGTATACACT
CCCCTAGCGCTGATGTCCGGCGGTGCTTTTGCCGTTACGCACCACCCCGTCAGTAGCTGAACAGGAGGGA
CAGCTGATAGAAACAGAAGCCACTGGAGCACCTCAAAAACACCATCATACACTAAATCAGTAAGTTGGCA
GCATCACCCGACGCACTTTGCGCCGAATAAATACCTGTGACGGAAGATCACTTCGCAGAATAAATAAATC
CTGGTGTCCCTGTTGATACCGGGAAGCCCTGGGCCAACTTTTGGCGAAAATGAGACGTTGATCGGCACGT
AAGAGGTTCCAACTTTCACCATAATGAAATAAGATCACTACCGGGCGTATTTTTTGAGTTATCGAGATTT
TCAGGAGCTAAGGAAGCTAAAATGGAGAAAAAAATCACTGGATATACCACCGTTGATATATCCCAATGGC
ATCGTAAAGAACATTTTGAGGCATTTCAGTCAGTTGCTCAATGTACCTATAACCAGACCGTTCAGCTGGA
TATTACGGCCTTTTTAAAGACCGTAAAGAAAAATAAGCACAAGTTTTATCCGGCCTTTATTCACATTCTT
GCCCGCCTGATGAATGCTCATCCGGAATTC
